Addgene plasmid #127291: 6MIW
Purpose: Bacterial expression for structure determination. May not contain entire coding region of gene
Depositing lab: Cheryl Arrowsmith. Depositing organization: University of Toronto. Publication: A ligand discovery toolbox for the WWE domain family of human E3 ligases. Munzker L, Kimani SW, Fowkes MM, Dong A, Zheng H, Li Y, Dasovich M, Zak KM, Leung AKL, Elkins JM, Kessler D, Arrowsmith CH, Halabelian L, Bottcher J. Commun Biol. 2024 Jul 24;7(1):901. doi: 10.1038/s42003-024-06584-w. PubMed 39048679.
Backbone
  Vector backbone: pET28-MHL
  Backbone manufacturer: SGC (Addgene Plasmid # 26096)
  Vector type: Bacterial Expression
Growth in bacteria
  Bacterial resistance: Kanamycin, 50 μg/mL
  Growth temperature: 37°C
  Growth strain: DH5alpha
  Copy number: Low Copy
Gene/Insert
  Gene/Insert name: HUWE1 (alt names: HUWE1:Q1611-L1700; SGC Clone Sample ID: HUWE1:YTC050-G10:C241700; PDB: 6MIW, 6PFL, 8RD7, 8R7O, 8RD0, 8RD1)
  Species: H. sapiens (human)
  Insert size (bp): 270
  Entrez Gene: HUWE1 (a.k.a. ARF-BP1, HECTH9, HSPC272, Ib772, LASU1, MRXST, MULE, URE-B1, UREB1)
  Promoter: T7
  Tag / fusion protein: 6xHis-TEV (MHHHHHHSSGRENLYFQG) (N terminal on backbone)
  Cloning method: Ligation Independent Cloning
  Sequencing primers: 5′ T7; 3′ T7-term
Terms and licenses: Academic/Nonprofit Terms; Industry Terms: Not Available to Industry
Depositor comments: N terminal tag: MHHHHHHSSGRENLYFQG. SGC Clone Sample ID: HUWE1:YTC050-G10:C241700. SGC or PDB links: https://www.thesgc.org/structures/6MIW/ https://www.thesgc.org/structures/6PFL/
How to cite: 6MIW was a gift from Cheryl Arrowsmith (Addgene plasmid # 127291 ; http://n2t.net/addgene:127291 ; RRID:Addgene_127291)
