[The description below was written by a language model from this plasmid's Addgene catalogue record and pLannotate feature annotations shown in this document.]
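Description:
6MIW is a bacterial expression plasmid built on the pET28-MHL backbone. It was made to produce a fragment of the human E3 ubiquitin ligase HUWE1 for structure determination. The insert is a 270 bp segment encoding residues Q1611 to L1700, introduced by ligation-independent cloning. It therefore covers only a small part of the HUWE1 coding region, and the associated publication on WWE domains of human E3 ligases suggests it corresponds to that domain. The fragment is fused at its N terminus to a backbone-encoded 6xHis tag followed by a TEV protease recognition site, so the protein can be purified by metal affinity and the tag then cleaved off. The annotation software labels this short region as a "capTEV" fragment. The HUWE1 insert itself is not annotated but falls in the gap between the tag and the downstream elements. Short hits downstream of the insert (a His-tag fragment and a T7 gene 10-derived fragment) appear to be vector remnants, and the record does not say whether they are translated.

Expression is driven by a T7 promoter with an adjacent lac operator, a T7 gene 10 ribosome binding site and a T7 terminator. The plasmid also carries lacI, so transcription is repressed until induction with IPTG in a host that supplies T7 RNA polymerase. Selection is by kanamycin resistance (aph(3')-Ia). Replication relies on a pBR322-type origin accompanied by rop and the bom region, consistent with the low copy number listed in the record. An f1 origin is also present, and the tetracycline resistance fragments are nonfunctional backbone remnants. The construct has been used to generate protein for several deposited crystal structures and for ligand discovery work.
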