Features (pLannotate 1.2.2; 19 found; start..end, strand, type, name):
      1..19      +  promoter       T7 promoter: promoter for bacteriophage T7 RNA polymerase
     20..44      +  protein_bind   lac operator: The lac repressor binds to the lac operator to inhibit transcription in E. coli. This inhibition can be relieved by adding lactose or isopropyl-β-D-thiogalactopyranoside (IPTG). lac repressor encoded by lacI
     59..81      +  RBS            RBS: efficient ribosome binding site from bacteriophage T7 gene 10 (Olins and Rangwala, 1989)
     89..107     +  CDS            capTEV™ (fragment): composite tag for in vivo biotinylation, TEV protease cleavage, and 6xHis tagging
    441..458     +  CDS            9xHis (fragment): 9xHis affinity tag
    468..517     +  CDS            SET1 (fragment): solubility-enhancement tag derived from T7 phage gene 10B
    525..572     +  terminator     T7 terminator: transcription terminator for bacteriophage T7 RNA polymerase
    609..1037    +  rep_origin     f1 ori (sequence partly withheld): f1 bacteriophage origin of replication; arrow indicates direction of (+) strand synthesis
   1090..1147    +  promoter       AmpR promoter (fragment): bla
   1156..1971    -  CDS            KanR: aminoglycoside phosphotransferase; aph(3')-Ia; confers resistance to kanamycin in bacteria or G418 (Geneticin®) in eukaryotes
   2093..2681    +  rep_origin     ori: high-copy-number ColE1/pMB1/pBR322/pUC origin of replication
   2867..3006    -  misc_feature   bom: basis of mobility region from pBR322
   3108..3299    -  CDS            rop: Rop protein, which maintains plasmids at low copy number; rop
   3316..3696    +  CDS            YPB1_ECOLX: Protein predicted: Swiss-Prot protein existence level 4. From Escherichia coli.
   3768..4059    -  CDS            TcR (fragment): tetracycline efflux protein; tet; confers resistance to tetracycline
   4074..4095    -  protein_bind   CAP binding site: CAP binding activates transcription in the presence of cAMP. E. coli catabolite activator protein
   4108..5190    -  CDS            lacI: lac repressor; lacI; The lac repressor binds to the lac operator to inhibit transcription in E. coli. This inhibition can be relieved by adding lactose or isopropyl-β-D-thiogalactopyranoside (IPTG).
   5191..5268    -  promoter       lacI promoter: lacI
   5276..5555    -  CDS            TcR (fragment): tetracycline efflux protein; tet; confers resistance to tetracycline
>Addgene plasmid #127291 | 6MIW | addgene full sequence | sequence record 247045 | Addgene NGS Result
TAATACGACTCACTATAGGGGAATTGTGAGCGGATAACAATTCCCCTCTAGAAATAATTTTGTTTAACTT
TAAGAAGGAGATATACCATGCATCATCATCATCATCACAGCAGCGGCAGAGAAAACTTGTATTTCCAGGG
CCAATCCAACAGCAACAACTGGCGCTGGTTTGATGATCGCTCTGGGCGTTGGTGTAGTTACAGTGCAAGC
AACAATAGCACTATTGATTCTGCCTGGAAATCTGGAGAGACAAGCGTGCGATTCACTGCAGGCCGAAGAA
GATACACGGTCCAATTCACTACAATGGTGCAGGTTAATGAGGAAACAGGGAACCGACGCCCTGTGATGCT
GACTCTCCTCAGGGTACCTCGGCTGAATAAAAATTCAAAAAACAGCAATGGACAGGAACTATGATGACGA
AGCTTGCGGCCGCACTCGAGCACCACCACCACCACCACTGAGATCCGGCTGCTAACAAAGCCCGAAAGGA
AGCTGAGTTGGCTGCTGCCACCGCTGAGCAATAACTAGCATAACCCCTTGGGGCCTCTAAACGGGTCTTG
AGGGGTTTTTTGCTGAAAGGAGGAACTATATCCGGATTGGCGAATGGG
[124 nt withheld, positions 609-732]
C
[91 nt withheld, positions 734-824]
A
[49 nt withheld, positions 826-874]
CCTTTGACGTTGGAGTCCACGTTCTTT
[37 nt withheld, positions 902-938]
ACCCTATCTCGGTCTATTCTTTTGATTTATAAGGGATTTTGCCGATTTCGGCCTATTGGTTAAAAAATGA
GCTGATTTAACAAAAATTTAACGCGAATTTTAACAAAATATTAACGCTTACAATTTAGGTGGCACTTTTC
GGGGAAATGTGCGCGGAACCCCTATTTGTTTATTTTTCTAAATACATTCAAATATGTATCCGCTCATGAA
TTAATTCTTAGAAAAACTCATCGAGCATCAAATGAAACTGCAATTTATTCATATCAGGATTATCAATACC
ATATTTTTGAAAAAGCCGTTTCTGTAATGAAGGAGAAAACTCACCGAGGCAGTTCCATAGGATGGCAAGA
TCCTGGTATCGGTCTGCGATTCCGACTCGTCCAACATCAATACAACCTATTAATTTCCCCTCGTCAAAAA
TAAGGTTATCAAGTGAGAAATCACCATGAGTGACGACTGAATCCGGTGAGAATGGCAAAAGTTTATGCAT
TTCTTTCCAGACTTGTTCAACAGGCCAGCCATTACGCTCGTCATCAAAATCACTCGCATCAACCAAACCG
TTATTCATTCGTGATTGCGCCTGAGCGAGACGAAATACGCGATCGCTGTTAAAAGGACAATTACAAACAG
GAATCGAATGCAACCGGCGCAGGAACACTGCCAGCGCATCAACAATATTTTCACCTGAATCAGGATATTC
TTCTAATACCTGGAATGCTGTTTTCCCGGGGATCGCAGTGGTGAGTAACCATGCATCATCAGGAGTACGG
ATAAAATGCTTGATGGTCGGAAGAGGCATAAATTCCGTCAGCCAGTTTAGTCTGACCATCTCATCTGTAA
CATCATTGGCAACGCTACCTTTGCCATGTTTCAGAAACAACTCTGGCGCATCGGGCTTCCCATACAATCG
ATAGATTGTCGCACCTGATTGCCCGACATTATCGCGAGCCCATTTATACCCATATAAATCAGCATCCATG
TTGGAATTTAATCGCGGCCTAGAGCAAGACGTTTCCCGTTGAATATGGCTCATAACACCCCTTGTATTAC
TGTTTATGTAAGCAGACAGTTTTATTGTTCATGACCAAAATCCCTTAACGTGAGTTTTCGTTCCACTGAG
CGTCAGACCCCGTAGAAAAGATCAAAGGATCTTCTTGAGATCCTTTTTTTCTGCGCGTAATCTGCTGCTT
GCAAACAAAAAAACCACCGCTACCAGCGGTGGTTTGTTTGCCGGATCAAGAGCTACCAACTCTTTTTCCG
AAGGTAACTGGCTTCAGCAGAGCGCAGATACCAAATACTGTCCTTCTAGTGTAGCCGTAGTTAGGCCACC
ACTTCAAGAACTCTGTAGCACCGCCTACATACCTCGCTCTGCTAATCCTGTTACCAGTGGCTGCTGCCAG
TGGCGATAAGTCGTGTCTTACCGGGTTGGACTCAAGACGATAGTTACCGGATAAGGCGCAGCGGTCGGGC
TGAACGGGGGGTTCGTGCACACAGCCCAGCTTGGAGCGAACGACCTACACCGAACTGAGATACCTACAGC
GTGAGCTATGAGAAAGCGCCACGCTTCCCGAAGGGAGAAAGGCGGACAGGTATCCGGTAAGCGGCAGGGT
CGGAACAGGAGAGCGCACGAGGGAGCTTCCAGGGGGAAACGCCTGGTATCTTTATAGTCCTGTCGGGTTT
CGCCACCTCTGACTTGAGCGTCGATTTTTGTGATGCTCGTCAGGGGGGCGGAGCCTATGGAAAAACGCCA
GCAACGCGGCCTTTTTACGGTTCCTGGCCTTTTGCTGGCCTTTTGCTCACATGTTCTTTCCTGCGTTATC
CCCTGATTCTGTGGATAACCGTATTACCGCCTTTGAGTGAGCTGATACCGCTCGCCGCAGCCGAACGACC
GAGCGCAGCGAGTCAGTGAGCGAGGAAGCGGAAGAGCGCCTGATGCGGTATTTTCTCCTTACGCATCTGT
GCGGTATTTCACACCGCAATGGTGCACTCTCAGTACAATCTGCTCTGATGCCGCATAGTTAAGCCAGTAT
ACACTCCGCTATCGCTACGTGACTGGGTCATGGCTGCGCCCCGACACCCGCCAACACCCGCTGACGCGCC
CTGACGGGCTTGTCTGCTCCCGGCATCCGCTTACAGACAAGCTGTGACCGTCTCCGGGAGCTGCATGTGT
CAGAGGTTTTCACCGTCATCACCGAAACGCGCGAGGCAGCTGCGGTAAAGCTCATCAGCGTGGTCGTGAA
GCGATTCACAGATGTCTGCCTGTTCATCCGCGTCCAGCTCGTTGAGTTTCTCCAGAAGCGTTAATGTCTG
GCTTCTGATAAAGCGGGCCATGTTAAGGGCGGTTTTTTCCTGTTTGGTCACTGATGCCTCCGTGTAAGGG
GGATTTCTGTTCATGGGGGTAATGATACCGATGAAACGAGAGAGGATGCTCACGATACGGGTTACTGATG
ATGAACATGCCCGGTTACTGGAACGTTGTGAGGGTAAACAACTGGCGGTATGGATGCGGCGGGACCAGAG
AAAAATCACTCAGGGTCAATGCCAGCGCTTCGTTAATACAGATGTAGGTGTTCCACAGGGTAGCCAGCAG
CATCCTGCGATGCAGATCCGGAACATAATGGTGCAGGGCGCTGACTTCCGCGTTTCCAGACTTTACGAAA
CACGGAAACCGAAGACCATTCATGTTGTTGCTCAGGTCGCAGACGTTTTGCAGCAGCAGTCGCTTCACGT
TCGCTCGCGTATCGGTGATTCATTCTGCTAACCAGTAAGGCAACCCCGCCAGCCTAGCCGGGTCCTCAAC
GACAGGAGCACGATCATGCGCACCCGTGGGGCCGCCATGCCGGCGATAATGGCCTGCTTCTCGCCGAAAC
GTTTGGTGGCGGGACCAGTGACGAAGGCTTGAGCGAGGGCGTGCAAGATTCCGAATACCGCAAGCGACAG
GCCGATCATCGTCGCGCTCCAGCGAAAGCGGTCCTCGCCGAAAATGACCCAGAGCGCTGCCGGCACCTGT
CCTACGAGTTGCATGATAAAGAAGACAGTCATAAGTGCGGCGACGATAGTCATGCCCCGCGCCCACCGGA
AGGAGCTGACTGGGTTGAAGGCTCTCAAGGGCATCGGTCGAGATCCCGGTGCCTAATGAGTGAGCTAACT
TACATTAATTGCGTTGCGCTCACTGCCCGCTTTCCAGTCGGGAAACCTGTCGTGCCAGCTGCATTAATGA
ATCGGCCAACGCGCGGGGAGAGGCGGTTTGCGTATTGGGCGCCAGGGTGGTTTTTCTTTTCACCAGTGAG
ACGGGCAACAGCTGATTGCCCTTCACCGCCTGGCCCTGAGAGAGTTGCAGCAAGCGGTCCACGCTGGTTT
GCCCCAGCAGGCGAAAATCCTGTTTGATGGTGGTTAACGGCGGGATATAACATGAGCTGTCTTCGGTATC
GTCGTATCCCACTACCGAGATATCCGCACCAACGCGCAGCCCGGACTCGGTAATGGCGCGCATTGCGCCC
AGCGCCATCTGATCGTTGGCAACCAGCATCGCAGTGGGAACGATGCCCTCATTCAGCATTTGCATGGTTT
GTTGAAAACCGGACATGGCACTCCAGTCGCCTTCCCGTTCCGCTATCGGCTGAATTTGATTGCGAGTGAG
ATATTTATGCCAGCCAGCCAGACGCAGACGCGCCGAGACAGAACTTAATGGGCCCGCTAACAGCGCGATT
TGCTGGTGACCCAATGCGACCAGATGCTCCACGCCCAGTCGCGTACCGTCTTCATGGGAGAAAATAATAC
TGTTGATGGGTGTCTGGTCAGAGACATCAAGAAATAACGCCGGAACATTAGTGCAGGCAGCTTCCACAGC
AATGGCATCCTGGTCATCCAGCGGATAGTTAATGATCAGCCCACTGACGCGTTGCGCGAGAAGATTGTGC
ACCGCCGCTTTACAGGCTTCGACGCCGCTTCGTTCTACCATCGACACCACCACGCTGGCACCCAGTTGAT
CGGCGCGAGATTTAATCGCCGCGACAATTTGCGACGGCGCGTGCAGGGCCAGACTGGAGGTGGCAACGCC
AATCAGCAACGACTGTTTGCCCGCCAGTTGTTGTGCCACGCGGTTGGGAATGTAATTCAGCTCCGCCATC
GCCGCTTCCACTTTTTCCCGCGTTTTCGCAGAAACGTGGCTGGCCTGGTTCACCACGCGGGAAACGGTCT
GATAAGAGACACCGGCATACTCTGCGACATCGTATAACGTTACTGGTTTCACATTCACCACCCTGAATTG
ACTCTCTTCCGGGCGCTATCATGCCATACCGCGAAAGGTTTTGCGCCATTCGATGGTGTCCGGGATCTCG
ACGCTCTCCCTTATGCGACTCCTGCATTAGGAAGCAGCCCAGTAGTAGGTTGAGGCCGTTGAGCACCGCC
GCCGCAAGGAATGGTGCATGCAAGGAGATGGCGCCCAACAGTCCCCCGGCCACGGGGCCTGCCACCATAC
CCACGCCGAAACAAGCGCTCATGAGCCCGAAGTGGCGAGCCCGATCTTCCCCATCGGTGATGTCGGCGAT
ATAGGCGCCAGCAACCGCACCTGTGGCGCCGGTGATGCCGGCCACGATGCGTCCGGCGTAGAGGATCGAG
ATCTCGATCCCGCGAAAT
