>Addgene plasmid #127291 | 6MIW | depositor partial sequence | sequence record 243361 | Insert sequence
CAATCCAACAGCAACAACTGGCGCTGGTTTGATGATCGCTCTGGGCGTTGGTGTAGTTACAGTGCAAGCA
ACAATAGCACTATTGATTCTGCCTGGAAATCTGGAGAGACAAGCGTGCGATTCACTGCAGGCCGAAGAAG
ATACACGGTCCAATTCACTACAATGGTGCAGGTTAATGAGGAAACAGGGAACCGACGCCCTGTGATGCTG
ACTCTCCTCAGGGTACCTCGGCTGAATAAAAATTCAAAAAACAGCAATGGACAGGAACTA
